>Addgene plasmid #215452 | pDEST-Dok1-V2 | addgene full sequence | sequence record 445888 | Addgene NGS Result
GACGGATCGGGAGATCTCCCGATCCCCTATGGTGCACTCTCAGTACAATCTGCTCTGATGCCGCATAGTT
AAGCCAGTATCTGCTCCCTGCTTGTGTGTTGGAGGTCGCTGAGTAGTGCGCGAGCAAAATTTAAGCTACA
ACAAGGCAAGGCTTGACCGACAATTGCATGAAGAATCTGCTTAGGGTTAGGCGTTTTGCGCTGCTTCGCG
ATGTACGGGCCAGATATACGCGTTGACATTGATTATTGACTAGTTATTAATAGTAATCAATTACGGGGTC
ATTAGTTCATAGCCCATATATGGAGTTCCGCGTTACATAACTTACGGTAAATGGCCCGCCTGGCTGACCG
CCCAACGACCCCCGCCCATTGACGTCAATAATGACGTATGTTCCCATAGTAACGCCAATAGGGACTTTCC
ATTGACGTCAATGGGTGGAGTATTTACGGTAAACTGCCCACTTGGCAGTACATCAAGTGTATCATATGCC
AAGTACGCCCCCTATTGACGTCAATGACGGTAAATGGCCCGCCTGGCATTATGCCCAGTACATGACCTTA
TGGGACTTTCCTACTTGGCAGTACATCTACGTATTAGTCATCGCTATTACCATGGTGATGCGGTTTTGGC
AGTACATCAATGGGCGTGGATAGCGGTTTGACTCACGGGGATTTCCAAGTCTCCACCCCATTGACGTCAA
TGGGAGTTTGTTTTGGCACCAAAATCAACGGGACTTTCCAAAATGTCGTAACAACTCCGCCCCATTGACG
CAAATGGGCGGTAGGCGTGTACGGTGGGAGGTCTATATAAGCAGAGCTCTCTGGCTAACTAGAGAACCCA
CTGCTTACTGGCTTATCGAAATTAATACGACTCACTATAGGGAGACCCAAGCTGGCTAGCGTTTAAACTT
AAGCTTGGTACCATATTACGGGGTACTCGAGACAAGTTTGTACAAAAAAGTTGGCACCATGGACGGAGCA
GTGATGGAAGGGCCGCTTTTTTTGCAGAGTCAGCGCTTTGGGACCAAGAGGTGGAGGAAGACCTGGGCCG
TGCTCTACCCGGCCAGTCCCCACGGCGTAGCGCGGCTCGAGTTCTTTGACCATAAGGGGTCGAGCTCTGG
GGGTGGCCGAGGGAGCTCGCGCCGCCTGGACTGCAAAGTGATCCGTCTGGCTGAGTGTGTGAGTGTGGCC
CCCGTCACCGTGGAGACCCCCCCTGAGCCCGGCGCCACTGCCTTCCGCCTGGACACTGCTCAGCGCTCGC
ACCTGCTGGCGGCCGACGCGCCGTCCAGTGCAGCCTGGGTGCAGACGCTGTGCCGAAACGCCTTTCCGAA
AGGCAGCTGGACTCTGGCGCCTACCGATAACCCACCTAAGCTTTCTGCCCTGGAGATGCTGGAGAACTCC
TTGTACAGCCCTACCTGGGAAGGATCCCAATTCTGGGTAACGGTGCAGAGGACTGAGGCCGCCGAGCGCT
GTGGCCTGCATGGCTCCTACGTGCTGAGGGTGGAGGCTGAAAGGCTGACTCTCCTGACCGTGGGGGCCCA
GAGTCAGATACTGGAGCCACTCCTGTCCTGGCCCTACACTCTGTTGCGTCGCTATGGCCGGGACAAGGTC
ATGTTCTCTTTCGAGGCCGGCCGCCGCTGCCCCTCAGGCCCTGGAACCTTCACCTTCCAGACGGCACAGG
GAAATGACATCTTCCAGGCAGTTGAGACTGCCATCCACCGGCAGAAGGCCCAGGGAAAGGCCGGACAGGG
GCACGATGTTCTCAGAGCTGACTCCCATGAAGGGGAGGTGGCAGAGGGGAAGTTGCCTTCCCCACCTGGC
CCCCAAGAGCTCCTCGACAGTCCCCCAGCCCTGTATGCTGAGCCCTTAGACTCCCTGCGCATTGCTCCAT
GCCCTTCCCAGGACTCCCTATACTCAGACCCCTTGGACAGCACGTCTGCTCAGGCAGGAGAGGGAGTACA
ACGGAAGAAACCTCTCTATTGGGACTTGTATGAGCATGCGCAGCAGCAGTTGCTGAAGGCCAAGCTGACA
GACCCCAAAGAGGATCCCATCTATGATGAACCTGAGGGCCTGGCCCCAGTCCCTCCCCAGGGCCTTTATG
ATCTGCCTCGGGAGCCCAAGGATGCATGGTGGTGCCAAGCTCGGGTGAAGGAGGAGGGCTATGAGCTCCC
CTACAACCCTGCCACTGATGACTACGCTGTGCCACCCCCTCGGAGCACAAAGCCCCTCCTTGCTCCCAAG
CCCCAGGGCCCAGCCTTCCCTGAACCTGGTACTGCAACTGGCAGTGGCATCAAAAGCCACAACTCAGCCC
TGTACAGCCAGGTCCAGAAGAGCGGGGCCTCAGGGAGCTGGGACTGTGGGCTCTCTAGAGTAGGGACTGA
CAAGACTGGGGTCAAGTCAGAGGGCTCTACCTTGCCAACTTTCTTGTACAAAGTGGTCATCGATGGTGGC
GGTGGCTCTGGAGGTGGTGGGTCCTCCGGAAAGAACGGCATCAAGGCCAACTTCAAGATCCGCCACAACA
TCGAGGACGGCGGCGTGCAGCTCGCCGACCACTACCAGCAGAACACCCCCATCGGCGACGGCCCCGTGCT
GCTGCCCGACAACCACTACCTGAGCTACCAGTCCGCCCTGAGCAAAGACCCCAACGAGAAGCGCGATCAC
ATGGTCCTGCTGGAGTTCGTGACCGCCGCCGGGATCACTCTCGGCATGGACGAGCTGTACAAGTAATCTA
GAGGGCCCGTTTAAACCCGCTGATCAGCCTCGACTGTGCCTTCTAGTTGCCAGCCATCTGTTGTTTGCCC
CTCCCCCGTGCCTTCCTTGACCCTGGAAGGTGCCACTCCCACTGTCCTTTCCTAATAAAATGAGGAAATT
GCATCGCATTGTCTGAGTAGGTGTCATTCTATTCTGGGGGGTGGGGTGGGGCAGGACAGCAAGGGGGAGG
ATTGGGAAGACAATAGCAGGCATGCTGGGGATGCGGTGGGCTCTATGGCTTCTGAGGCGGAAAGAACCAG
CTGCATTAATGAATCGGCCAACGCGCGGGGAGAGGCGGTTTGCGTATTGGGCGCTCTTCCGCTTCCTCGC
TCACTGACTCGCTGCGCTCGGTCGTTCGGCTGCGGCGAGCGGTATCAGCTCACTCAAAGGCGGTAATACG
GTTATCCACAGAATCAGGGGATAACGCAGGAAAGAACATGTGAGCAAAAGGCCAGCAAAAGGCCAGGAAC
CGTAAAAAGGCCGCGTTGCTGGCGTTTTTCCATAGGCTCCGCCCCCCTGACGAGCATCACAAAAATCGAC
GCTCAAGTCAGAGGTGGCGAAACCCGACAGGACTATAAAGATACCAGGCGTTTCCCCCTGGAAGCTCCCT
CGTGCGCTCTCCTGTTCCGACCCTGCCGCTTACCGGATACCTGTCCGCCTTTCTCCCTTCGGGAAGCGTG
GCGCTTTCTCATAGCTCACGCTGTAGGTATCTCAGTTCGGTGTAGGTCGTTCGCTCCAAGCTGGGCTGTG
TGCACGAACCCCCCGTTCAGCCCGACCGCTGCGCCTTATCCGGTAACTATCGTCTTGAGTCCAACCCGGT
AAGACACGACTTATCGCCACTGGCAGCAGCCACTGGTAACAGGATTAGCAGAGCGAGGTATGTAGGCGGT
GCTACAGAGTTCTTGAAGTGGTGGCCTAACTACGGCTACACTAGAAGAACAGTATTTGGTATCTGCGCTC
TGCTGAAGCCAGTTACCTTCGGAAAAAGAGTTGGTAGCTCTTGATCCGGCAAACAAACCACCGCTGGTAG
CGGTGGTTTTTTTGTTTGCAAGCAGCAGATTACGCGCAGAAAAAAAGGATCTCAAGAAGATCCTTTGATC
TTTTCTACGGGGTCTGACGCTCAGTGGAACGAAAACTCACGTTAAGGGATTTTGGTCATGAGATTATCAA
AAAGGATCTTCACCTAGATCCTTTTAAATTAAAAATGAAGTTTTAAATCAATCTAAAGTATATATGAGTA
AACTTGGTCTGACAGTTACCAATGCTTAATCAGTGAGGCACCTATCTCAGCGATCTGTCTATTTCGTTCA
TCCATAGTTGCCTGACTCCCCGTCGTGTAGATAACTACGATACGGGAGGGCTTACCATCTGGCCCCAGTG
CTGCAATGATACCGCGAGACCCACGCTCACCGGCTCCAGATTTATCAGCAATAAACCAGCCAGCCGGAAG
GGCCGAGCGCAGAAGTGGTCCTGCAACTTTATCCGCCTCCATCCAGTCTATTAATTGTTGCCGGGAAGCT
AGAGTAAGTAGTTCGCCAGTTAATAGTTTGCGCAACGTTGTTGCCATTGCTACAGGCATCGTGGTGTCAC
GCTCGTCGTTTGGTATGGCTTCATTCAGCTCCGGTTCCCAACGATCAAGGCGAGTTACATGATCCCCCAT
GTTGTGCAAAAAAGCGGTTAGCTCCTTCGGTCCTCCGATCGTTGTCAGAAGTAAGTTGGCCGCAGTGTTA
TCACTCATGGTTATGGCAGCACTGCATAATTCTCTTACTGTCATGCCATCCGTAAGATGCTTTTCTGTGA
CTGGTGAGTACTCAACCAAGTCATTCTGAGAATAGTGTATGCGGCGACCGAGTTGCTCTTGCCCGGCGTC
AATACGGGATAATACCGCGCCACATAGCAGAACTTTAAAAGTGCTCATCATTGGAAAACGTTCTTCGGGG
CGAAAACTCTCAAGGATCTTACCGCTGTTGAGATCCAGTTCGATGTAACCCACTCGTGCACCCAACTGAT
CTTCAGCATCTTTTACTTTCACCAGCGTTTCTGGGTGAGCAAAAACAGGAAGGCAAAATGCCGCAAAAAA
GGGAATAAGGGCGACACGGAAATGTTGAATACTCATACTCTTCCTTTTTCAATATTATTGAAGCATTTAT
CAGGGTTATTGTCTCATGAGCGGATACATATTTGAATGTATTTAGAAAAATAAACAAATAGGGGTTCCGC
GCACATTTCCCCGAAAAGTGCCACCTGACGTC
Features (pLannotate 1.2.2; 14 found; start..end, strand, type, name):
     28..80      -  misc_feature   bom (fragment): basis of mobility region from pBR322
    235..614     +  enhancer       CMV enhancer: human cytomegalovirus immediate early enhancer
    615..818     +  promoter       CMV promoter: human cytomegalovirus (CMV) immediate early promoter
    814..847     +  LTR            5' LTR (truncated) (fragment): truncated 5' long terminal repeat (LTR) from HIV-1
    863..881     +  promoter       T7 promoter: promoter for bacteriophage T7 RNA polymerase
    943..960     +  protein_bind   attB1 (fragment): mutant version of attB; core recombination site for the Gateway® BP reaction BP Clonase™
    969..2411    +  CDS            DOK1: DOK1_HUMAN - Experimental evidence at protein level: Swiss-Prot protein existence level 1. DOK proteins are enzymatically inert adaptor or scaffolding proteins. They provide a docking platform for the assembly of multimolecular signaling complexes. DOK1 appears to be a negative regulator of the insulin signaling pathway. Modulates integrin activation by competing with talin for the same binding site on ITGB3. From Homo sapiens (Human).
   2419..2436    -  protein_bind   attB2 (fragment): mutant version of attB; core recombination site for the Gateway® BP reaction BP Clonase™
   2481..2723    +  CDS            VC155: C-terminal fragment of mVenus for use in bimolecular fluorescence complementation (BiFC) (Kodama and Hu, 2010)
   2764..2988    +  polyA_signal   bGH poly(A) signal: bovine growth hormone polyadenylation signal
   3007..3064    -  CDS            lacI (fragment): lac repressor; lacI; The lac repressor binds to the lac operator to inhibit transcription in E. coli. This inhibition can be relieved by adding lactose or isopropyl-β-D-thiogalactopyranoside (IPTG).
   3247..3835    -  rep_origin     ori: high-copy-number ColE1/pMB1/pBR322/pUC origin of replication
   4006..4866    -  CDS            AmpR: β-lactamase; bla; confers resistance to ampicillin, carbenicillin, and related antibiotics
   4867..4971    -  promoter       AmpR promoter: bla
