[The description below was written by a language model from this plasmid's Addgene catalogue record and pLannotate feature annotations shown in this document.]
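Description:
pDEST-Dok1-V2 is a mammalian expression plasmid of about 5 kb, built by Gateway recombination into the pDEST-ORF-V2 backbone. It expresses human DOK1 fused at its C terminus to the V2 fragment of Venus for bimolecular fluorescence complementation (BiFC). It is maintained in E. coli through a high-copy ColE1/pUC-type origin and selected with ampicillin via the β-lactamase gene and its own promoter. No mammalian selection marker is annotated, which suggests it is intended for transient transfection. Short annotated fragments of bom, lacI and an HIV-1 LTR are probably backbone remnants or partial matches made by the annotation software, not functional elements.

The expression cassette is driven by the human cytomegalovirus immediate-early enhancer and promoter, followed by a T7 promoter. The 1,443 bp DOK1 open reading frame sits between the attB1 and attB2 sites left by Gateway cloning. Downstream of attB2 lies the coding sequence for the C-terminal mVenus fragment, annotated as VC155, so the attB2 region would act as a linker between DOK1 and the tag. A bovine growth hormone polyadenylation signal ends the transcript.

DOK1 is an enzymatically inert adaptor protein that scaffolds signalling complexes and modulates integrin activation by competing with talin for a binding site on the integrin β tail. In BiFC, the V2 fragment is non-fluorescent alone. Fluorescence is restored only when a partner protein carrying the complementary N-terminal Venus fragment comes into close proximity. The construct therefore serves to detect and visualise DOK1 interactions with candidate partners in living mammalian cells, and the associated publication concerns integrin β1 phosphorylation in breast cancer cell invasion.
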