Addgene plasmid #215452: pDEST-Dok1-V2
Purpose: Expression vector with Dok1 tagged with the BiFC V2 fragment
Depositing lab: Johanna Ivaska. Depositing organization: Turku Bioscience Centre. Publication: Dynamic regulation of integrin beta1 phosphorylation supports invasion of breast cancer cells. Conway JRW, Joshi O, Kaivola J, Follain G, Gounis M, Kuhl D, Ivaska J. Nat Cell Biol. 2025 May 26. doi: 10.1038/s41556-025-01663-4. PubMed 40419795.
Backbone
  Vector backbone: pDEST-ORF-V2
  Backbone manufacturer: https://www.addgene.org/73638/
  Vector type: Mammalian Expression
Growth in bacteria
  Bacterial resistance: Ampicillin, 100 μg/mL
  Growth temperature: 37°C
  Growth strain: DH5alpha
  Copy number: High Copy
Gene/Insert
  Gene/Insert name: DOK1
  Species: H. sapiens (human)
  Insert size (bp): 1443
  GenBank ID: NM_001381.5
  Entrez Gene: DOK1 (a.k.a. P62DOK, pp62)
  Promoter: CMV
  Tag / fusion protein: Venus fragment 2 (V2) (C terminal on backbone)
  Cloning method: Gateway Cloning
  Sequencing primers: 5′ CMV_F; 3′ BGH_R
Terms and licenses: Academic/Nonprofit Terms; Industry Terms
How to cite: pDEST-Dok1-V2 was a gift from Johanna Ivaska (Addgene plasmid # 215452 ; http://n2t.net/addgene:215452 ; RRID:Addgene_215452)
